>Addgene plasmid #99863 | pNOC-ARS-CRISPR-v2 | depositor full sequence | sequence record 192784 | pNOC-ARS-CRISPR-v2 sequence 12209 bps
ACCGGTTTCTTAGACGGATCGCTTGCCTGTAACTTACACGCGCCTCGTATCTTTTAATGATGGAATAATT
TGGGAATTTACTCTGTGTTTATTTATTTTTATGTTTTGTATTTGGATTTTAGAAAGTAAATAAAGAAGGT
AGAAGAGTTACGGAATGAAGAAAAAAAAATAAACAAAGGTTTAAAAAATTTCAACAAAAAGCGTACTTTA
CATATATATTTATTAGACAAGAAAAGCAGATTAAATAGATATACATTCGATTAACGATAAGTAAAATGTA
AAATCACAGGATTTTCGTGTGTGGTCTTCTACACAGACAAGATGAAACAATTCGGCATTAATACCTGAGA
GCAGGAAGTACAAGATAAAAGGTAGTATTTGTTGGCGATCCCCCTAGAGTCTTTTACATCTTCGGAAAAC
AAAAACTATTTTTTCTTTAATTTCTTTTTTTACTTTCTATTTTTAATTTATATATTTATATTAAAAAATT
TAAATTATAATTATTTTTATAGCACGTGATGAAAAGGACCCAGGTGGCACTTTTCGGGGAAATGTGCGCG
GAACCCCTATTTGTTTATTTTTCTAAATACATTCAAATATGTATCCGCTCATGAGACAATAACCCTGATA
AATGCTTCAATAATATTGAAAAAGGAAGAGTATGAGTATTCAACATTTCCGTGTCGCCCTTATTCCCTTT
TTTGCGGCATTTTGCCTTCCTGTTTTTGCTCACCCAGAAACGCTGGTGAAAGTAAAAGATGCTGAAGATC
AGTTGGGTGCACGAGTGGGTTACATCGAACTGGATCTCAACAGCGGTAAGATCCTTGAGAGTTTTCGCCC
CGAAGAACGTTTTCCAATGATGAGCACTTTTAAAGTTCTGCTATGTGGCGCGGTATTATCCCGTATTGAC
GCCGGGCAAGAGCAACTCGGTCGCCGCATACACTATTCTCAGAATGACTTGGTTGAGTACTCACCAGTCA
CAGAAAAGCATCTTACGGATGGCATGACAGTAAGAGAATTATGCAGTGCTGCCATAACCATGAGTGATAA
CACTGCGGCCAACTTACTTCTGACAACGATCGGAGGACCGAAGGAGCTAACCGCTTTTTTGCACAACATG
GGGGATCATGTAACTCGCCTTGATCGTTGGGAACCGGAGCTGAATGAAGCCATACCAAACGACGAGCGTG
ACACCACGATGCCTGTAGCAATGGCAACAACGTTGCGCAAACTATTAACTGGCGAACTACTTACTCTAGC
TTCCCGGCAACAATTAATAGACTGGATGGAGGCGGATAAAGTTGCAGGACCACTTCTGCGCTCGGCCCTT
CCGGCTGGCTGGTTTATTGCTGATAAATCTGGAGCCGGTGAGCGTGGGTCTCGCGGTATCATTGCAGCAC
TGGGGCCAGATGGTAAGCCCTCCCGTATCGTAGTTATCTACACGACGGGGAGTCAGGCAACTATGGATGA
ACGAAATAGACAGATCGCTGAGATAGGTGCCTCACTGATTAAGCATTGGTAACTGTCAGACCAAGTTTAC
TCATATATACTTTAGATTGATTTAAAACTTCATTTTTAATTTAAAAGGATCTAGGTGAAGATCCTTTTTG
ATAATCTCATGACCAAAATCCCTTAACGTGAGTTTTCGTTCCACTGAGCGTCAGACCCCGTAGAAAAGAT
CAAAGGATCTTCTTGAGATCCTTTTTTTCTGCGCGTAATCTGCTGCTTGCAAACAAAAAAACCACCGCTA
CCAGCGGTGGTTTGTTTGCCGGATCAAGAGCTACCAACTCTTTTTCCGAAGGTAACTGGCTTCAGCAGAG
CGCAGATACCAAATACTGTTCTTCTAGTGTAGCCGTAGTTAGGCCACCACTTCAAGAACTCTGTAGCACC
GCCTACATACCTCGCTCTGCTAATCCTGTTACCAGTGGCTGCTGCCAGTGGCGATAAGTCGTGTCTTACC
GGGTTGGACTCAAGACGATAGTTACCGGATAAGGCGCAGCGGTCGGGCTGAACGGGGGGTTCGTGCACAC
AGCCCAGCTTGGAGCGAACGACCTACACCGAACTGAGATACCTACAGCGTGAGCTATGAGAAAGCGCCAC
GCTTCCCGAAGGGAGAAAGGCGGACAGGTATCCGGTAAGCGGCAGGGTCGGAACAGGAGAGCGCACGAGG
GAGCTTCCAGGGGGAAACGCCTGGTATCTTTATAGTCCTGTCGGGTTTCGCCACCTCTGACTTGAGCGTC
GATTTTTGTGATGCTCGTCAGGGGGGCGGAGCCTATGGAAAAACGCCAGCAACGCGGCCTTTTTACGGTT
CCTGGCCTTTTGCTGGCCTTTTGCTCACATGTTTAAACAGTAGATGCCGACCGGAGTCCGCAAAAATCAC
CAGTCTCTCTCTACAAATCTATCTCTCTCTATTTTTCTCCAGAATAATGTGTGAGTAGTTCCCAGATAAG
GGAATTAGGGTTCTTATAGGGTTTCGCTCATGTGTTGAGCATATAAGAAACCCTTAGTATGTATTTGTAT
TTGTAAAATACTTCTATCAATAAAATTTCTAATTCCTAAAACCAAAATCCAGTGACCTGACTAGCCTATT
CCTTTGCCCTCGGACGAGTGCTGGGGCGTCGGTTTCCACTATCGGCGAGTACTTCTACACAGCCATCGGT
CCAGACGGCCGCGCTTCTGCGGGCGATTTGTGTACGCCCGACAGTCCCGGCTCCGGATCGGACGATTGCG
TCGCATCGACCCTGCGCCCAAGCTGCATCATCGAAATTGCCGTCAACCAAGCTCTGATAGAGTTGGTCAA
GACCAATGCGGAGCATATACGCCCGGAGCCGCGGCGATCCTGCAAGCTCCGGATGCCTCCGCTCGAAGTA
GCGCGTCTGCTGCTCCATACAAGCCAACCACGGCCTCCAGAAGAAGATGTTGGCGACCTCGTATTGGGAA
TCCCCGAACATCGCCTCGCTCCAGTCAATGACCGCTGTTATGCGGCCATTGTCCGTCAGGACATTGTTGG
AGCCGAAATCCGCGTGCACGAGGTGCCGGACTTCGGGGCAGTCCTCGGCCCAAAGCATCAGCTCATCGAG
AGCCTGCGCGACGGACGCACTGACGGTGTCGTCCATCACAGTTTGCCAGTGATACACATGGGGATCAGCA
ATCGCGCATATGAAATCACGCCATGTAGTGTATTGACCGATTCCTTGCGGTCCGAATGGGCCGAACCCGC
TCGTCTGGCTAAGATCGGCCGCAGCGATCGCATCCATGGCCTCCGCGACCGGCTGCAGAACAGCGGGCAG
TTCGGTTTCAGGCAGGTCTTGCAACGTGACACCCTGTGCACGGCGGGAGATGCAATAGGTCAGGCTCTCG
CTGAATTCCCCAATGTCAAGCACTTCCGGAATCGGGAGCGCGGCCGATGCAAAGTGCCGATAAACATAAC
GATCTTTGTAGAAACCATCGGCGCAGCTATTTACCCGCAGGACATATCCACGCCCTCCTACATCGAAGCT
GAAAGCACGAGATTCTTCGCCCTCCGAGAGCTGCATCAGGTCGGAGACGCTGTCGAACTTTTCGATCAGA
AACTTCTCGACAGACGTCGCGGTGAGTTCAGGCTTTTTCATATCTTATTGCCCCCCGGGGCCCTCCTGTG
TTGATGCGGGCTGAGATTGGTGGTGGTCTATCACGAATATGTGTGAGGGGTAAGTGCGGTGTTTTGCGTG
AGATTTTAGAATATTGCCCCGCCCCGGGGCAGGCCGGCGTGGCGGAACAACCAGGCACACGAGCGCGAAT
GGTGATACCGACGGAGTCAAAACTTTGTGACAAGTAGCTGCACCATGGGCAGTGGTGAGCTTTCAGACGT
GGTATCACTGTCCACTAGTTCACACACAGAATGCGTGTCCAAAAGGTCTAGAGCCGTCTCGCTTGCGTCT
CTCCGTCGAAGAACAGTGAAGAGGCTCGTCACGTCGACCAGACGACGGGAGGCTGGTCACCATCGCAGAT
GTCTCCCACAAAGCAGCACGGCAACTCCTACTCCTTCACACAATGGAAGAAAAGGTGGTCTGATGGTTCT
CAGTGGAAAAGAACGATATCAGGCTGAAAAAAATGATCTGCAGGCTCCAGATTCCTGAATCACGTCGACT
GTGACGAAGCAAACCGCGTCGAACAACATCGGTCATGCCAACGGGTCTCGTCTCTCGAGCCCTTTTGGCG
GCGACTAAGAAGTATGAAGCTTCAGGCCGCAACGCGCGACACAGCGTTTTGTGTGGTGGGCCTCGGCATT
GCTCTTTGCATGGCCCAGCGTGATTAGTGCGTGGATTTTAAGCCCGAGACCGAAGGATTGCGACATGTGC
CTGGCTGTATAACTCACGCTTGCTGCTACGCTCGCCTCCTCCTCCATCCACTCCATCGCGGCCGCCATGG
CCTCTAGTGGATCAGCTTGCATGCCTGCAGGAGACGATATCACCTCTTCTGTTTCCACGATAAAAATAGA
CTGCTCATTTCTTCGTCGTCTTCATCGTCTGCTTTTTCTGCTTCGCCTCTGTCTGGGGTCTGAAACCACT
ACACACACACACAACACTCGTACTCCCACTTTCACAAAAGCGTAAGCTCACCGGCTTTTCTTACACGTAC
ATTTTAGTGGATCCCATCACGCCACTACCACGCCCGCGGGGGATGGAACGGAGGGGAGAGAGAGAAGGGG
GAAGCATGGATGAATGAGACATTGAGGGAAAGGAGGGGAGGGAGCAGTCCATCAGGGCGCTACCTCTCTT
GTCCCCCAAACCCTGTTGAGCCGTTCAACATGTTTCATGTTTCCTCCCTCCCCCCTTCCCTCCCTGGCCT
TTCCGCGGAGCCATTCAAGTGACGTCTGGACCGCACCGTAACAAAATCGTTTCTATGGGGGGTTTGTTTG
ACAACCACGTCTTCAGCGTTTTTAAAAAAAAAAGCGGGCAAGCCCTCTCACCCTCACTCATGCCCATCCT
CCTCCTCTCCTGCGGAACATTCTTACAAAAGGCGTAACTCGACGACAACTCAAAGAACGACAAACATCAA
TCCCAAAAAAAAAATCTCTACTCGTCTCTCTTGGATCTTTCCAATTGTCAGACCTTCCTCTTCTTTTTCG
GGCTAGCCACCATGGACGCGTAGTCGGGCACGTCGTAGGGGTATCCGGCCAGGATGCGCTCGCACAGGCG
CCAGCCGGTTACCCCGTTGATGGTCACGCGGAACAACAGCGAGCCATCCGGGTTGATCAGCCGCTCGTCA
ATGATCTTATTGCCGTTCCACAGGGTGCCGGTCACCGTGATCTTCTTGCCGTCGAACACGGCAATGCCCT
CGTAAGGACGGCCGAAGTAGTCAATCATGTTCGGCGTCACACCGTCGATGACCAGCGTCCCGTAGTGCAG
TATCACCTTGAAGTGGTGATCGTCCACGGGGTACACAACCTTGAAGATCTTCTCGATCTGGCCCATTTGG
TCCCCGCTCAGGCCCTCGTAGGGAATGATGACGTGGATGTCGATCTTCAGGCCGTTCTCGCCGCTCAGGA
CGATGCGCTGGATTGGGGTCACGGAGACGCCCAGGTTCTGGAAAAGCGAGGACACACCGCCCTGCTCCAG
CACCTGGTCGAGGTTATAGCCAGCTGTCTGCCGCCAGTCGCCCACGAAGTCCTCGAGAGTAAACACCATG
TTAACGGACCCGCTGCCGGACCCGTCAGCCCTGCTGTCTCCACCGAGCTGAGAGAGGTCGATTCTTGTTT
CATAGAGCCCCGTAATTGACTGATGAATCAGTGTGGCGTCCAGGACCTCCTTTGTAGAGGTGTACCGCTT
TCTGTCTATGGTGGTGTCGAAGTACTTGAAGGCTGCAGGCGCGCCCAAGTTGGTCAGAGTAAACAAGTGG
ATAATGTTTTCTGCCTGCTCCCTGATGGGCTTATCCCTGTGCTTATTGTAAGCAGAAAGCACCTTATCGA
GGTTAGCGTCGGCGAGGATCACTCTTTTGGAGAATTCGCTTATTTGCTCGATGATCTCATCAAGGTAGTG
TTTGTGTTGTTCCACGAACAGCTGCTTCTGCTCATTATCTTCGGGAGACCCTTTGAGCTTTTCATAGTGG
CTGGCCAGATACAAGAAATTAACGTATTTAGAGGGCAGTGCCAGCTCGTTACCTTTCTGCAGCTCGCCCG
CACTAGCGAGCATTCGTTTCCGGCCGTTTTCAAGCTCAAAGAGAGAGTACTTGGGAAGCTTAATGATGAG
GTCTTTTTTGACCTCTTTATATCCTTTCGCCTCGAGAAAGTCGATGGGGTTTTTTTCGAAGCTTGATCGC
TCCATGATTGTGATGCCCAGCAGTTCCTTGACGCTTTTGAGTTTTTTAGACTTCCCTTTCTCCACTTTGG
CCACAACCAGTACACTGTAAGCGACTGTAGGAGAATCGAATCCGCCGTATTTCTTGGGGTCCCAATCTTT
TTTGCGTGCGATCAGCTTGTCGCTGTTCCTTTTCGGGAGGATACTTTCCTTGGAGAAGCCTCCGGTCTGT
ACTTCGGTCTTTTTAACGATGTTCACCTGCGGCATGGACAGGACCTTCCGGACTGTCGCGAAATCCCTAC
CCTTGTCCCACACGATTTCTCCTGTTTCTCCGTTTGTTTCGATAAGTGGTCGCTTCCGAATCTCTCCATT
GGCCAGTGTAATCTCGGTCTTGAAAAAATTCATAATATTGCTGTAAAAGAAGTACTTAGCGGTGGCCTTG
CCTATTTCCTGCTCAGACTTTGCGATCATTTTCCTAACATCGTACACTTTATAGTCTCCGTAAACAAATT
CAGATTCAAGCTTGGGATATTTTTTGATAAGTGCAGTGCCTACCACTGCATTCAGGTAGGCATCATGCGC
ATGGTGGTAATTGTTGATCTCTCTCACCTTATAAAACTGAAAGTCCTTTCTGAAATCTGAGACCAGCTTA
GACTTCAGAGTAATAACTTTCACCTCTCGAATCAGTTTGTCATTTTCATCGTACTTGGTGTTCATGCGTG
AATCGAGAATTTGGGCCACGTGCTTGGTGATCTGGCGTGTCTCAACAAGCTGCCTTTTGATGAAGCCGGC
TTTATCCAACTCAGACAGGCCACCTCGTTCAGCCTTAGTCAGATTATCGAACTTCCGTTGTGTGATCAGT
TTGGCGTTCAGCAGCTGCCGCCAATAATTTTTCATTTTCTTGACAACTTCTTCTGAGGGGACGTTATCAC
TCTTCCCTCTATTTTTATCGGATCTTGTCAACACTTTATTATCAATAGAATCATCTTTGAGAAAAGACTG
GGGCACGATATGATCCACGTCGTAGTCGGAGAGCCGATTGATGTCCAGTTCCTGATCCACGTACATGTCC
CTGCCGTTCTGCAGGTAGTACAGGTAGAGCTTCTCATTCTGAAGCTGGGTGTTTTCAACTGGGTGTTCCT
TAAGGATTTGGGACCCCAGTTCTTTTATACCCTCTTCAATCCTCTTCATCCTTTCCCTACTGTTCTTCTG
TCCCTTCTGGGTAGTTTGGTTCTCTCGGGCCATCTCGATAACGATATTCTCGGGCTTATGCCTTCCCATT
ACTTTGACGAGTTCATCCACGACCTTAACGGTCTGCAGTATTCCCTTTTTGATAGCTGGGCTACCTGCAA
GATTAGCGATGTGCTCGTGAAGACTGTCCCCCTGGCCAGAAACTTGTGCTTTCTGGATGTCCTCCTTAAA
GGTGAGAGAGTCATCATGGATCAACTGCATGAAGTTCCGGTTGGCAAATCCATCGGACTTAAGAAAATCC
AGGATTGTCTTTCCACTCTGCTTGTCTCGGATCCCATTGATCAGTTTTCTTGACAGCCGCCCCCATCCTG
TATATCGGCGCCTCTTGAGCTGTTTCATGACTTTGTCGTCGAAGAGATGAGCGTAAGTTTTCAAGCGTTC
TTCAATCATCTCCCTATCTTCAAACAACGTAAGGGTGAGGACAATGTCCTCAAGAATGTCCTCGTTCTCC
TCATTGTCCAGGAAGTCCTTGTCTTTAATGATTTTCAGGAGATCGTGATACGTTCCCAGGGATGCGTTGA
AGCGATCCTCCACTCCGCTGATTTCAACAGAGTCGAAACATTCAATCTTTTTGAAATAGTCTTCTTTGAG
CTGTTTCACGGTAACTTTCCGGTTCGTCTTGAAGAGGAGGTCCACGATAGCTTTCTTCTGCTCTCCAGAC
AGGAATGCTGGCTTTCTCATCCCTTCTGTGACGTATTTGACCTTGGTGAGCTCGTTATAAACTGTGAAGT
ACTCGTACAGCAGAGAGTGTTTAGGAAGCACCTTTTCGTTAGGCAGATTTTTATCAAAGTTAGTCATCCT
TTCGATGAAGGACTGGGCAGAGGCCCCCTTATCCACGACTTCCTCGAAGTTCCAGGGAGTGATGGTCTCT
TCTGATTTGCGAGTCATCCACGCGAATCTGGAATTTCCCCGGGCGAGGGGGCCTACATAGTAGGGTATCC
GAAATGTGAGGATTTTCTCAATCTTTTCCCTGTTATCTTTCAAAAAGGGGTAGAAATCCTCTTGCCGCCT
GAGGATAGCGTGCAGTTCGCCCAGGTGAATCTGGTGGGGGATGCTTCCATTGTCGAAAGTGCGCTGTTTG
CGCAACAGATCTTCTCTGTTAAGCTTTACCAGCAGCTCCTCGGTGCCGTCCATTTTTTCCAAGATGGGCT
TAATAAATTTGTAAAATTCCTCCTGGCTTGCTCCGCCGTCAATGTATCCGGCGTAGCCATTTTTAGACTG
ATCGAAGAAAATTTCCTTGTACTTCTCAGGCAGTTGCTGTCTGACAAGGGCCTTCAGCAAAGTCAAGTCT
TGGTGGTGCTCATCATAGCGCTTGATCATACTAGCGCTCAGCGGAGCTTTGGTGATCTCCGTGTTCACTC
GCAGAATATCACTCAGCAGAATGGCGTCTGACAGGTTCTTTGCCGCCAAAAAAAGGTCTGCGTACTGGTC
GCCGATCTGGGCCAGCAGATTGTCGAGATCATCATCGTAGGTGTCTTTGCTCAGTTGAAGCTTGGCATCT
TCGGCCAGGTCGAAGTTAGATTTAAAGTTGGGGGTCAGCCCGAGTGACAGGGCGATAAGATTACCAAACA
GGCCGTTCTTCTTCTCCCCAGGGAGCTGTGCGATGAGGTTTTCGAGCCGCCGGGATTTGGACAGCCTAGC
GCTCAGGATTGCTTTGGCGTCAACTCCGGATGCGTTGATCGGGTTCTCTTCGAAAAGCTGATTGTAAGTC
TGAACCAGTTGGATAAAGAGTTTGTCGACATCGCTGTTGTCTGGGTTCAGGTCCCCCTCGATGAGGAAGT
GTCCCCGAAATTTGATCATATGCGCCAGCGCGAGATAGATCAACCGCAAGTCAGCCTTATCAGTACTGTC
TACAAGCTTCTTCCTCAGATGATATATGGTTGGGTACTTTTCATGGTACGCCACCTCGTCCACGATATTG
CCAAAGATTGGGTGGCGCTCGTGCTTTTTATCCTCCTCCACCAAAAAGGACTCCTCCAGCCTATGGAAGA
AAGAGTCATCCACCTTAGCCATCTCATTACTAAAGATCTCCTGCAGGTAGCAGATCCGATTCTTTCTGCG
GGTATATCTGCGCCGTGCTGTTCTTTTGAGCCGCGTGGCTTCGGCCGTCTCCCCGGAGTCGAACAGGAGG
GCGCCAATGAGGTTCTTCTTTATGCTGTGGCGATCGGTATTGCCCAGAACTTTGAATTTTTTGCTCGGCA
CCTTGTACTCGTCCGTAATGACGGCCCAGCCGACGCTGTTTGTGCCGATATCGAGCCCAATGGAGTACTT
CTTGTCCACCTTCCGCTTTTTCTTGGGCATGCTCGAGGGTTGCGTGTGTATCTGTGTGCAGTGGATATTG
TTACCGAGTTTGGTGAGCGTGAGTCCGTTAGTGCCCTGGTGGTGGTGGATTAGGAGAGTGGGTGACTCGG
TGTCCATGGCTTTCTTCGCTCATTATAGGAGGGGAAAGGAATGAGGGAGGGTGGGGAGACCGCGTCTGTT
GTTGACCACCGATTTACTTCTTGCCTCCCTTCCCCTCCCTCCCCTCAATCCGTACGACACAAATAGTAGC
CGAGTGTCTGCTGCAGAGCGCATGATTAGTGTGGTAGACAACGAGGGAGGGAAGGATGTACAGGGCATGG
CACGGAGAAGCGATGGTGGCCAGGAAGAGGAGAGGTCGCGAGAACAGGATGTGTTGCGAATGGATAAAAA
CAGAAAGCGATGGCTCTGGGCTTCGAAAGCAGGGGACATTAGGACGTGTAGACCATCTCGACGGATCCCT
CTGTATCTCTGTTGTGCGTGAATGTTTTCTGTGCACGTGTAGTGTGTGAGAGTAGAACCCGGGAACTCGA
ACAGAGAAAAGCATGGGTGGCTGTGGTGTGGAGGCTTCGTTCCCACCACATGCCCTTCTCCTTCGCCTCG
CCTCTCCCTGCCTTCTTCCACGCACCCTTGCGCCCCTCGTTCTCAATACCTGGCTCACTTCCACCATTCA
AACAACCATCACGATACAGGCATTTATCTATCGTTGAAGACTTCTTCCTCCGGTAGATCTTAGCCAAGGT
AAGAAGAGGGGCATGCAGCAAGGAGAAAGAAATGATGCATGATGAGGAATAGAAGGGGAGGAGGGAGGGA
TATGATGGGAAGCGAAAGCGCATATTCTGGTGGTCTGCTGCCTGATGGGGACGCGTCTAGCTGTGACACT
GAGGACGGTGGCTGCTGGTGGCTGCGGGCGCTGCCTTGGTGATCAATGGGAGTAAAGGGAGGGAAGGAGG
TAGCGTGAACGGATGACGCGGAGAAGTTTAGGGGTCTCTTTACGTATCGCCCCTGCCGCCCGCCTCTCTG
CGATAAATGTGCCTGTTACCCTGCAGCCTCTATTCTTCACTGTGTTCCTGTTTTCCAACAGCCTCTATTC
TTCCCTGTCTTTTGTTGCAGTGGCGTCATCCTCTCTTTGCCCCAGTCGTCGTTCTCTCGACTCACTCACT
CCCCCCCTCCTTCCCTCCCTCCATCCACAGAATCGATGAAGAGCAGGCCTTGGCTCTTCGTTTTAGAGCT
AGAAATAGCAAGTTAAAATAAGGCTAGTCCGTTATCAACTTGAAAAAGTGGCACCGAGTCGGTGCTTTTG
GCCGGCATGGTCCCAGCCTCCTCGCTGGCGCCGGCTGGGCAACATGCTTCGGCATGGCGAATGGGACTCC
TGGGTACCATGGGAAAGAAAGGATGAGAAAGGAGAAAGGACATCTAGATAACCGGCATATCACGGTGGTG
TATTAGTGTAGAATAGTGAAGAGAAGACTTGGGAAAATGTGTAGGAAAGGTTGTTTCTGTGTATGTGGGT
TGGGATGGGTGGCTGTTTGAGAAGGAACAGCGGGCAGGGCGATGTAGTGCTGAACGGGCACGGAACCACT
GAGACTGAAGGAAGTAGGGAGAGAGAGGGGCAGGGGACGTGCACTTTAATCTTTGCCTCGGTAGAGTATA
CCCATGCAAGAGTATGTGGCCACCTGTGGTGGCTTTTGGCCAGGTCTGGTGCAGTGCCAATCATCTCCCA
TCAATAATACAACTTCAGAACAACGGCGCATTGATGGGGAGAGAGAAAGTAAATTTAAGTAAGGGGTACG
TAGTAGAGGATTCAACTGAAATATTTTCGAGGAGCGGTTGGGAAGTTGACCGATTGAAAGGAGAAGGGAG
GGGAGCAGGTGTGATAGTCATGTGTAAAGTAATTCTTTTTTGCCGTCGTCACACAATCCACATCAATGAT
AAAATATGTTTAAGGATCAATCACACGGAGTCGGTCATAAGGCAACCGCAAACGCAATGCAAACTAGCAA
GCAAGCAGGACCACAACAACAACCATTACCATCACAGGCGACAGCAGCAGCAGCTGCAGCAGCAGCAAGG
CAAGCAAAGGCCATCTGCGCGTGGACTTTTCCAGGCACCGGCTTTAAGCGTAATTTTCAATGATTGTTGT
CCGTGTATCCTCTCACCCTTTCACCGCTTGCGCGCACGTGAGCAGCACAACTGGTAATGCCCGAGGACAA
TAGACGAGGAAAAAGAAGAAGAAAAATGAAGAGGGAGTGATGAAGAAGAAGAGAAGAATAAAAGAAGACA
GAAAAGAAGATAAAAAAGTCAAAAGACGACAAAGACGGAAAAAAAAGAAACGCGCAATTTTAACACCAGC
AACGACGACGAAAAGGGCGTCAGCTTTGC
Features (pLannotate 1.2.2; 10 found; start..end, strand, type, name):
     17..520     -  misc_feature   CEN/ARS: S. cerevisiae CEN6 centromere fused to an autonomously replicating sequence
    557..661     +  promoter       AmpR promoter: bla
    662..1522    +  CDS            AmpR: β-lactamase; bla; confers resistance to ampicillin, carbenicillin, and related antibiotics
   1693..2281    +  rep_origin     ori: high-copy-number ColE1/pMB1/pBR322/pUC origin of replication
   2414..2573    +  polyA_signal   CaMV poly(A) signal (fragment): cauliflower mosaic virus polyadenylation signal
   2586..3611    -  CDS            HygR: aminoglycoside phosphotransferase from E. coli; aph(4)-Ia; confers resistance to hygromycin
   4424..4441    -  misc_feature   MCS (fragment): pUC18/19 multiple cloning site
   5157..5672    -  CDS            LUCI_OPLGR (fragment): Experimental evidence at protein level: Swiss-Prot protein existence level 1. Catalytic subunit of oplophorus-luciferin 2-monooxygenase. Oxidoreductase that converts coelenterazine (the oplophorus luciferin) to coelenteramide under emission of blue light with a maximum at 454 nm. Is also active with bisdeoxycoelenterazine. From Oplophorus gracilirostris (Luminous shrimp).
   5706..9808    -  CDS            Cas9 (fragment): Cas9 (Csn1) endonuclease from the Streptococcus pyogenes Type II CRISPR/Cas system generates RNA-guided double strand breaks in DNA
  11050..11125   +  misc_RNA       gRNA scaffold: guide RNA scaffold for the Streptococcus pyogenes CRISPR/Cas9 system
