>Addgene plasmid #99863 | pNOC-ARS-CRISPR-v2 | addgene full sequence | sequence record 202029 | Addgene NGS Result
ACCGGTTTCTTAGACGGATCGCTTGCCTGTAACTTACACGCGCCTCGTATCTTTTAATGATGGAATAATT
TGGGAATTTACTCTGTGTTTATTTATTTTTATGTTTTGTATTTGGATTTTAGAAAGTAAATAAAGAAGGT
AGAAGAGTTACGGAATGAAGAAAAAAAAATAAACAAAGGTTTAAAAAATTTCAACAAAAAGCGTACTTTA
CATATATATTTATTAGACAAGAAAAGCAGATTAAATAGATATACATTCGATTAACGATAAGTAAAATGTA
AAATCACAGGATTTTCGTGTGTGGTCTTCTACACAGACAAGATGAAACAATTCGGCATTAATACCTGAGA
GCAGGAAGTACAAGATAAAAGGTAGTATTTGTTGGCGATCCCCCTAGAGTCTTTTACATCTTCGGAAAAC
AAAAACTATTTTTTCTTTAATTTCTTTTTTTACTTTCTATTTTTAATTTATATATTTATATTAAAAAATT
TAAATTATAATTATTTTTATAGCACGTGATGAAAAGGACCCAGGTGGCACTTTTCGGGGAAATGTGCGCG
GAACCCCTATTTGTTTATTTTTCTAAATACATTCAAATATGTATCCGCTCATGAGACAATAACCCTGATA
AATGCTTCAATAATATTGAAAAAGGAAGAGTATGAGTATTCAACATTTCCGTGTCGCCCTTATTCCCTTT
TTTGCGGCATTTTGCCTTCCTGTTTTTGCTCACCCAGAAACGCTGGTGAAAGTAAAAGATGCTGAAGATC
AGTTGGGTGCACGAGTGGGTTACATCGAACTGGATCTCAACAGCGGTAAGATCCTTGAGAGTTTTCGCCC
CGAAGAACGTTTTCCAATGATGAGCACTTTTAAAGTTCTGCTATGTGGCGCGGTATTATCCCGTATTGAC
GCCGGGCAAGAGCAACTCGGTCGCCGCATACACTATTCTCAGAATGACTTGGTTGAGTACTCACCAGTCA
CAGAAAAGCATCTTACGGATGGCATGACAGTAAGAGAATTATGCAGTGCTGCCATAACCATGAGTGATAA
CACTGCGGCCAACTTACTTCTGACAACGATCGGAGGACCGAAGGAGCTAACCGCTTTTTTGCACAACATG
GGGGATCATGTAACTCGCCTTGATCGTTGGGAACCGGAGCTGAATGAAGCCATACCAAACGACGAGCGTG
ACACCACGATGCCTGTAGCAATGGCAACAACGTTGCGCAAACTATTAACTGGCGAACTACTTACTCTAGC
TTCCCGGCAACAATTAATAGACTGGATGGAGGCGGATAAAGTTGCAGGACCACTTCTGCGCTCGGCCCTT
CCGGCTGGCTGGTTTATTGCTGATAAATCTGGAGCCGGTGAGCGTGGGTCTCGCGGTATCATTGCAGCAC
TGGGGCCAGATGGTAAGCCCTCCCGTATCGTAGTTATCTACACGACGGGGAGTCAGGCAACTATGGATGA
ACGAAATAGACAGATCGCTGAGATAGGTGCCTCACTGATTAAGCATTGGTAACTGTCAGACCAAGTTTAC
TCATATATACTTTAGATTGATTTAAAACTTCATTTTTAATTTAAAAGGATCTAGGTGAAGATCCTTTTTG
ATAATCTCATGACCAAAATCCCTTAACGTGAGTTTTCGTTCCACTGAGCGTCAGACCCCGTAGAAAAGAT
CAAAGGATCTTCTTGAGATCCTTTTTTTCTGCGCGTAATCTGCTGCTTGCAAACAAAAAAACCACCGCTA
CCAGCGGTGGTTTGTTTGCCGGATCAAGAGCTACCAACTCTTTTTCCGAAGGTAACTGGCTTCAGCAGAG
CGCAGATACCAAATACTGTTCTTCTAGTGTAGCCGTAGTTAGGCCACCACTTCAAGAACTCTGTAGCACC
GCCTACATACCTCGCTCTGCTAATCCTGTTACCAGTGGCTGCTGCCAGTGGCGATAAGTCGTGTCTTACC
GGGTTGGACTCAAGACGATAGTTACCGGATAAGGCGCAGCGGTCGGGCTGAACGGGGGGTTCGTGCACAC
AGCCCAGCTTGGAGCGAACGACCTACACCGAACTGAGATACCTACAGCGTGAGCTATGAGAAAGCGCCAC
GCTTCCCGAAGGGAGAAAGGCGGACAGGTATCCGGTAAGCGGCAGGGTCGGAACAGGAGAGCGCACGAGG
GAGCTTCCAGGGGGAAACGCCTGGTATCTTTATAGTCCTGTCGGGTTTCGCCACCTCTGACTTGAGCGTC
GATTTTTGTGATGCTCGTCAGGGGGGCGGAGCCTATGGAAAAACGCCAGCAACGCGGCCTTTTTACGGTT
CCTGGCCTTTTGCTGGCCTTTTGCTCACATGTTCTTTCCTGCGTTATCCCCTGATTCTGTGGTTTAAACC
AGGTCACTGGATTTTGGTTTTAGGAATTAGAAATTTTATTGATAGAAGTATTTTACAAATACAAATACAT
ACTAAGGGTTTCTTATATGCTCAACACATGAGCGAAACCCTATAAGAACCCTAATTCCCTTATCTGGGAA
CTACTCACACATTATTCTGGAGAAAAATAGAGAGAGATAGATTTGTAGAGAGAGACTGGTGATTTTTGCG
GACTCCGGTCGGCATCTACTACTAGCCTATTCCTTTGCCCTCGGACGAGTGCTGGGGCGTCGGTTTCCAC
TATCGGCGAGTACTTCTACACAGCCATCGGTCCAGACGGCCGCGCTTCTGCGGGCGATTTGTGTACGCCC
GACAGTCCCGGCTCCGGATCGGACGATTGCGTCGCATCGACCCTGCGCCCAAGCTGCATCATCGAAATTG
CCGTCAACCAAGCTCTGATAGAGTTGGTCAAGACCAATGCGGAGCATATACGCCCGGAGCCGCGGCGATC
CTGCAAGCTCCGGATGCCTCCGCTCGAAGTAGCGCGTCTGCTGCTCCATACAAGCCAACCACGGCCTCCA
GAAGAAGATGTTGGCGACCTCGTATTGGGAATCCCCGAACATCGCCTCGCTCCAGTCAATGACCGCTGTT
ATGCGGCCATTGTCCGTCAGGACATTGTTGGAGCCGAAATCCGCGTGCACGAGGTGCCGGACTTCGGGGC
AGTCCTCGGCCCAAAGCATCAGCTCATCGAGAGCCTGCGCGACGGACGCACTGACGGTGTCGTCCATCAC
AGTTTGCCAGTGATACACATGGGGATCAGCAATCGCGCATATGAAATCACGCCATGTAGTGTATTGACCG
ATTCCTTGCGGTCCGAATGGGCCGAACCCGCTCGTCTGGCTAAGATCGGCCGCAGCGATCGCATCCATGG
CCTCCGCGACCGGCTGCAGAACAGCGGGCAGTTCGGTTTCAGGCAGGTCTTGCAACGTGACACCCTGTGC
ACGGCGGGAGATGCAATAGGTCAGGCTCTCGCTGAATTCCCCAATGTCAAGCACTTCCGGAATCGGGAGC
GCGGCCGATGCAAAGTGCCGATAAACATAACGATCTTTGTAGAAACCATCGGCGCAGCTATTTACCCGCA
GGACATATCCACGCCCTCCTACATCGAAGCTGAAAGCACGAGATTCTTCGCCCTCCGAGAGCTGCATCAG
GTCGGAGACGCTGTCGAACTTTTCGATCAGAAACTTCTCGACAGACGTCGCGGTGAGTTCAGGCTTTTTC
ATATCTTATTGCCCCCCGGGGCCCTCGACTGTGTTGATGCGGGCTGAGATTGGTGGTGGTCTATCACGAA
TATGTGTGAGGGGTAAGTGCGGTGTTTTGCGTGAGATTTTAGAATATTGCCCCGCCCCGGGGCAGGCCGG
CGTGGCGGAACAACCAGGCACACGAGCGCGAATGGTGATACCGACGGAGTCAAAACTTTGTGACAAGTAG
CTGCACCATGGGCAGTGGTGAGCTTTCAGACGTGGTATCACTGTCCACTAGTTCACACACAGAATGCGTG
TCCAAAAGGTCTAGAGCCGTCTCGCTTGCGTCTCTCCGTCGAAGAACAGTGAAGAGGCTCGTCACGTCGA
CCAGACGACGGGAGGCTGGTCACCATCGCAGATGTCTCCCACAAAGCAGCACGGCAACTCCTACTCCTTC
ACACAATGGAAGAAAAGGTGGTCTGATGGTTCTCAGTGGAAAAGAACGATATCAGGCTGAAAAAAATGAT
CTGCAGGCTCCAGATTCCTGAATCACGTCGACTGTGACGAAGCAAACCGCGTCGAACAACATCGGTCATG
CCAACGGGTCTCGTCTCTCGAGCCCTTTTGGCGGCGACTAAGAAGTATGAAGCTTCAGGCCGCAACGCGC
GACACAGCGTTTTGTGTGGTGGGCCTCGGCATTGCTCTTTGCATGGCCCAGCGTGATTAGTGCGTGGATT
TTAAGCCCGAGACCGAAGGATTGCGACATGTGCCTGGCTGTATAACTCACGCTTGCTGCTACGCTCGCCT
CCTCCTCCATCCACTCCATCGCGGCCGCCATGGCCTCTAGTGGATCAGCTTGCATGCCTGCAGGAGACGA
TATCACCTCTTCTGTTTCCACGATAAAAATAGACTGCTCATTTCTTCGTCGTCTTCATCGTCTGCTTTTT
CTGCTTCGCCTCTGTCTGGGGTCTGAAACCACTACACACACACACAACACTCGTACTCCCACTTTCACAA
AAGCGTAAGCTCACCGGCTTTTCTTACACGTACATTTTAGTGGATCCCATCACGCCACTACCACGCCCGC
GGGGGATGGAACGGAGGGGAGAGAGAGAAGGGGGAAGCATGGATGAATGAGACATTGAGGGAAAGGAGGG
GAGGGAGCAGTCCATCAGGGCGCTACCTCTCTTGTCCCCCAAACCCTGTTGAGCCGTTCAACATGTTTCA
TGTTTCCTCCCTCCCCCCTTCCCTCCCTGGCCTTTCCGCGGAGCCATTCAAGTGACGTCTGGACCGCACC
GTAACAAAATCGTTTCTATGGGGGGTTTGTTTGACAACCACGTCTTCAGCGTTTTTAAAAAAAAAAGCGG
GCAAGCCCTCTCACCCTCACTCATGCCCATCCTCCTCCTCTCCTGCGGAACATTCTTACAAAAGGCGTAA
CTCGACGACAACTCAAAGAACGACAAACATCAATCCCAAAAAAAAAATCTCTACTCGTCTCTCTTGGATC
TTTCCAATTGTCAGACCTTCCTCTTCTTTTTCGGGCTAGCCACCATGGACGCGTAGTCGGGCACGTCGTA
GGGGTATCCGGCCAGGATGCGCTCGCACAGGCGCCAGCCGGTTACCCCGTTGATGGTCACGCGGAACAAC
AGCGAGCCATCCGGGTTGATCAGCCGCTCGTCAATGATCTTATTGCCGTTCCACAGGGTGCCGGTCACCG
TGATCTTCTTGCCGTCGAACACGGCAATGCCCTCGTAAGGACGGCCGAAGTAGTCAATCATGTTCGGCGT
CACACCGTCGATGACCAGCGTCCCGTAGTGCAGTATCACCTTGAAGTGGTGATCGTCCACGGGGTACACA
ACCTTGAAGATCTTCTCGATCTGGCCCATTTGGTCCCCGCTCAGGCCCTCGTAGGGAATGATGACGTGGA
TGTCGATCTTCAGGCCGTTCTCGCCGCTCAGGACGATGCGCTGGATTGGGGTCACGGAGACGCCCAGGTT
CTGGAAAAGCGAGGACACACCGCCCTGCTCCAGCACCTGGTCGAGGTTATAGCCAGCTGTCTGCCGCCAG
TCGCCCACGAAGTCCTCGAGAGTAAACACCATGTTAACGGACCCGCTGCCGGACCCGTCAGCCCTGCTGT
CTCCACCGAGCTGAGAGAGGTCGATTCTTGTTTCATAGAGCCCCGTAATTGACTGATGAATCAGTGTGGC
GTCCAGGACCTCCTTTGTAGAGGTGTACCGCTTTCTGTCTATGGTGGTGTCGAAGTACTTGAAGGCTGCA
GGCGCGCCCAAGTTGGTCAGAGTAAACAAGTGGATAATGTTTTCTGCCTGCTCCCTGATGGGCTTATCCC
TGTGCTTATTGTAAGCAGAAAGCACCTTATCGAGGTTAGCGTCGGCGAGGATCACTCTTTTGGAGAATTC
GCTTATTTGCTCGATGATCTCATCAAGGTAGTGTTTGTGTTGTTCCACGAACAGCTGCTTCTGCTCATTA
TCTTCGGGAGACCCTTTGAGCTTTTCATAGTGGCTGGCCAGATACAAGAAATTAACGTATTTAGAGGGCA
GTGCCAGCTCGTTACCTTTCTGCAGCTCGCCCGCACTAGCGAGCATTCGTTTCCGGCCGTTTTCAAGCTC
AAAGAGAGAGTACTTGGGAAGCTTAATGATGAGGTCTTTTTTGACCTCTTTATATCCTTTCGCCTCGAGA
AAGTCGATGGGGTTTTTTTCGAAGCTTGATCGCTCCATGATTGTGATGCCCAGCAGTTCCTTGACGCTTT
TGAGTTTTTTAGACTTCCCTTTCTCCACTTTGGCCACAACCAGTACACTGTAAGCGACTGTAGGAGAATC
GAATCCGCCGTATTTCTTGGGGTCCCAATCTTTTTTGCGTGCGATCAGCTTGTCGCTGTTCCTTTTCGGG
AGGATACTTTCCTTGGAGAAGCCTCCGGTCTGTACTTCGGTCTTTTTAACGATGTTCACCTGCGGCATGG
ACAGGACCTTCCGGACTGTCGCGAAATCCCTACCCTTGTCCCACACGATTTCTCCTGTTTCTCCGTTTGT
TTCGATAAGTGGTCGCTTCCGAATCTCTCCATTGGCCAGTGTAATCTCGGTCTTGAAAAAATTCATAATA
TTGCTGTAAAAGAAGTACTTAGCGGTGGCCTTGCCTATTTCCTGCTCAGACTTTGCGATCATTTTCCTAA
CATCGTACACTTTATAGTCTCCGTAAACAAATTCAGATTCAAGCTTGGGATATTTTTTGATAAGTGCAGT
GCCTACCACTGCATTCAGGTAGGCATCATGCGCATGGTGGTAATTGTTGATCTCTCTCACCTTATAAAAC
TGAAAGTCCTTTCTGAAATCTGAGACCAGCTTAGACTTCAGAGTAATAACTTTCACCTCTCGAATCAGTT
TGTCATTTTCATCGTACTTGGTGTTCATGCGTGAATCGAGAATTTGGGCCACGTGCTTGGTGATCTGGCG
TGTCTCAACAAGCTGCCTTTTGATGAAGCCGGCTTTATCCAACTCAGACAGGCCACCTCGTTCAGCCTTA
GTCAGATTATCGAACTTCCGTTGTGTGATCAGTTTGGCGTTCAGCAGCTGCCGCCAATAATTTTTCATTT
TCTTGACAACTTCTTCTGAGGGGACGTTATCACTCTTCCCTCTATTTTTATCGGATCTTGTCAACACTTT
ATTATCAATAGAATCATCTTTGAGAAAAGACTGGGGCACGATATGATCCACGTCGTAGTCGGAGAGCCGA
TTGATGTCCAGTTCCTGATCCACGTACATGTCCCTGCCGTTCTGCAGGTAGTACAGGTAGAGCTTCTCAT
TCTGAAGCTGGGTGTTTTCAACTGGGTGTTCCTTAAGGATTTGGGACCCCAGTTCTTTTATACCCTCTTC
AATCCTCTTCATCCTTTCCCTACTGTTCTTCTGTCCCTTCTGGGTAGTTTGGTTCTCTCGGGCCATCTCG
ATAACGATATTCTCGGGCTTATGCCTTCCCATTACTTTGACGAGTTCATCCACGACCTTAACGGTCTGCA
GTATTCCCTTTTTGATAGCTGGGCTACCTGCAAGATTAGCGATGTGCTCGTGAAGACTGTCCCCCTGGCC
AGAAACTTGTGCTTTCTGGATGTCCTCCTTAAAGGTGAGAGAGTCATCATGGATCAACTGCATGAAGTTC
CGGTTGGCAAATCCATCGGACTTAAGAAAATCCAGGATTGTCTTTCCACTCTGCTTGTCTCGGATCCCAT
TGATCAGTTTTCTTGACAGCCGCCCCCATCCTGTATATCGGCGCCTCTTGAGCTGTTTCATGACTTTGTC
GTCGAAGAGATGAGCGTAAGTTTTCAAGCGTTCTTCAATCATCTCCCTATCTTCAAACAACGTAAGGGTG
AGGACAATGTCCTCAAGAATGTCCTCGTTCTCCTCATTGTCCAGGAAGTCCTTGTCTTTAATGATTTTCA
GGAGATCGTGATACGTTCCCAGGGATGCGTTGAAGCGATCCTCCACTCCGCTGATTTCAACAGAGTCGAA
ACATTCAATCTTTTTGAAATAGTCTTCTTTGAGCTGTTTCACGGTAACTTTCCGGTTCGTCTTGAAGAGG
AGGTCCACGATAGCTTTCTTCTGCTCTCCAGACAGGAATGCTGGCTTTCTCATCCCTTCTGTGACGTATT
TGACCTTGGTGAGCTCGTTATAAACTGTGAAGTACTCGTACAGCAGAGAGTGTTTAGGAAGCACCTTTTC
GTTAGGCAGATTTTTATCAAAGTTAGTCATCCTTTCGATGAAGGACTGGGCAGAGGCCCCCTTATCCACG
ACTTCCTCGAAGTTCCAGGGAGTGATGGTCTCTTCTGATTTGCGAGTCATCCACGCGAATCTGGAATTTC
CCCGGGCGAGGGGGCCTACATAGTAGGGTATCCGAAATGTGAGGATTTTCTCAATCTTTTCCCTGTTATC
TTTCAAAAAGGGGTAGAAATCCTCTTGCCGCCTGAGGATAGCGTGCAGTTCGCCCAGGTGAATCTGGTGG
GGGATGCTTCCATTGTCGAAAGTGCGCTGTTTGCGCAACAGATCTTCTCTGTTAAGCTTTACCAGCAGCT
CCTCGGTGCCGTCCATTTTTTCCAAGATGGGCTTAATAAATTTGTAAAATTCCTCCTGGCTTGCTCCGCC
GTCAATGTATCCGGCGTAGCCATTTTTAGACTGATCGAAGAAAATTTCCTTGTACTTCTCAGGCAGTTGC
TGTCTGACAAGGGCCTTCAGCAAAGTCAAGTCTTGGTGGTGCTCATCATAGCGCTTGATCATACTAGCGC
TCAGCGGAGCTTTGGTGATCTCCGTGTTCACTCGCAGAATATCACTCAGCAGAATGGCGTCTGACAGGTT
CTTTGCCGCCAAAAAAAGGTCTGCGTACTGGTCGCCGATCTGGGCCAGCAGATTGTCGAGATCATCATCG
TAGGTGTCTTTGCTCAGTTGAAGCTTGGCATCTTCGGCCAGGTCGAAGTTAGATTTAAAGTTGGGGGTCA
GCCCGAGTGACAGGGCGATAAGATTACCAAACAGGCCGTTCTTCTTCTCCCCAGGGAGCTGTGCGATGAG
GTTTTCGAGCCGCCGGGATTTGGACAGCCTAGCGCTCAGGATTGCTTTGGCGTCAACTCCGGATGCGTTG
ATCGGGTTCTCTTCGAAAAGCTGATTGTAAGTCTGAACCAGTTGGATAAAGAGTTTGTCGACATCGCTGT
TGTCTGGGTTCAGGTCCCCCTCGATGAGGAAGTGTCCCCGAAATTTGATCATATGCGCCAGCGCGAGATA
GATCAACCGCAAGTCAGCCTTATCAGTACTGTCTACAAGCTTCTTCCTCAGATGATATATGGTTGGGTAC
TTTTCATGGTACGCCACCTCGTCCACGATATTGCCAAAGATTGGGTGGCGCTCGTGCTTTTTATCCTCCT
CCACCAAAAAGGACTCCTCCAGCCTATGGAAGAAAGAGTCATCCACCTTAGCCATCTCATTACTAAAGAT
CTCCTGCAGGTAGCAGATCCGATTCTTTCTGCGGGTATATCTGCGCCGTGCTGTTCTTTTGAGCCGCGTG
GCTTCGGCCGTCTCCCCGGAGTCGAACAGGAGGGCGCCAATGAGGTTCTTCTTTATGCTGTGGCGATCGG
TATTGCCCAGAACTTTGAATTTTTTGCTCGGCACCTTGTACTCGTCCGTAATGACGGCCCAGCCGACGCT
GTTTGTGCCGATATCGAGCCCAATGGAGTACTTCTTGTCCACCTTCCGCTTTTTCTTGGGCATGCTCGAG
GGTTGCGTGTGTATCTGTGTGCAGTGGATATTGTTACCGAGTTTGGTGAGCGTGAGTCCGTTAGTGCCCT
GGTGGTGGTGGATTAGGAGAGTGGGTGACTCGGTGTCCATGGCTTTCTTCGCTCATTATAGGAGGGGAAA
GGAATGAGGGAGGGTGGGGAGACCGCGTCTGTTGTTGACCACCGATTTACTTCTTGCCTCCCTTCCCCTC
CCTCCCCTCAATCCGTACGACACAAATAGTAGCCGAGTGTCTGCTGCAGAGCGCATGATTAGTGTGGTAG
ACAACGAGGGAGGGAAGGATGTACAGGGCATGGCACGGAGAAGCGATGGTGGCCAGGAAGAGGAGAGGTC
GCGAGAACAGGATGTGTTGCGAATGGATAAAAACAGAAAGCGATGGCTCTGGGCTTCGAAAGCAGGGGAC
ATTAGGACGTGTAGACCATCTCGACGGATCCCTCTGTATCTCTGTTGTGCGTGAATGTTTTCTGTGCACG
TGTAGTGTGTGAGAGTAGAACCCGGGAACTCGAACAGAGAAAAGCATGGGTGGCTGTGGTGTGGAGGCTT
CGTTCCCACCACATGCCCTTCTCCTTCGCCTCGCCTCTCCCTGCCTTCTTCCACGCACCCTTGCGCCCCT
CGTTCTCAATACCTGGCTCACTTCCACCATTCAAACAACCATCACGATACAGGCATTTATCTATCGTTGA
AGACTTCTTCCTCCGGTAGATCTTAGCCAAGGTAAGAAGAGGGGCATGCAGCAAGGAGAAAGAAATGATG
CATGATGAGGAATAGAAGGGGAGGAGGGAGGGATATGATGGGAAGCGAAAGCGCATATTCTGGTGGTCTG
CTGCCTGATGGGGACGCGTCTAGCTGTGACACTGAGGACGGTGGCTGCTGGTGGCTGCGGGCGCTGCCTT
GGTGATCAATGGGAGTAAAGGGAGGGAAGGAGGTAGCGTGAACGGATGACGCGGAGAAGTTTAGGGGTCT
CTTTACGTATCGCCCCTGCCGCCCGCCTCTCTGCGATAAATGTGCCTGTTACCCTGCAGCCTCTATTCTT
CACTGTGTTCCTGTTTTCCAACAGCCTCTATTCTTCCCTGTCTTTTGTTGCAGTGGCGTCATCCTCTCTT
TGCCCCAGTCGTCGTTCTCTCGACTCACTCACTCCCCCCCTCCTTCCCTCCCTCCATCCACAGAATCGAT
GAAGAGCAGGCCTTGGCTCTTCGTTTTAGAGCTAGAAATAGCAAGTTAAAATAAGGCTAGTCCGTTATCA
ACTTGAAAAAGTGGCACCGAGTCGGTGCTTTTGGCCGGCATGGTCCCAGCCTCCTCGCTGGCGCCGGCTG
GGCAACATGCTTCGGCATGGCGAATGGGACTCCTGGGTACCATGGGAAAGAAAGGATGAGAAAGGAGAAA
GGACATCTAGATAACCGGCATATCACGGTGGTGTATTAGTGTAGAATAGTGAAGAGAAGACTTGGGAAAA
TGTGTAGGAAAGGTTGTTTCTGTGTATGTGGGTTGGGATGGGTGGCTGTTTGAGAAGGAACAGCGGGCAG
GGCGATGTAGTGCTGAACGGGCACGGAACCACTGAGACTGAAGGAAGTAGGGAGAGAGAGGGGCAGGGGA
CGTGCACTTTAATCTTTGCCTCGGTAGAGTATACCCATGCAAGAGTATGTGGCCACCTGTGGTGGCTTTT
GGCCAGGTCTGGTGCAGTGCCAATCATCTCCCATCAATAATACAACTTCAGAACAACGGCGCATTGATGG
GGAGAGAGAAAGTAAATTTAAGTAAGGGGTACGTAGTAGAGGATTCAACTGAAATATTTTCGAGGAGCGG
TTGGGAAGTTGACCGATTGAAAGGAGAAGGGAGGGGAGCAGGTGTGATAGTCATGTGTAAAGTAATTCTT
TTTTGCCGTCGTCACACAATCCACATCAATGATAAAATATGTTTAAGGATCAATCACACGGAGTCGGTCA
TAAGGCAACCGCAAACGCAATGCAAACTAGCAAGCAAGCAGGACCACAACAACAACCATTACCATCACAG
GCGACAGCAGCAGCAGCTGCAGCAGCAGCAAGGCAAGCAAAGGCCATCTGCGCGTGGACTTTTCCAGGCA
CCGGCTTTAAGCGTAATTTTCAATGATTGTTGTCCGTGTATCCTCTCACCCTTTCACCGCTTGCGCGCAC
GTGAGCAGCACAACTGGTAATGCCCGAGGACAATAGACGAGGAAAAAGAAGAAGAAAAATGAAGAGGGAG
TGATGAAGAAGAAGAGAAGAATAAAAGAAGACAGAAAAGAAGATAAAAAAGTCAAAAGACGACAAAGACG
GAAAAAAAAGAAACGCGCAATTTTAACACCAGCAACGACGACGAAAAGGGCGTCAGCTTTGC
Features (pLannotate 1.2.2; 10 found; start..end, strand, type, name):
     17..520     -  misc_feature   CEN/ARS: S. cerevisiae CEN6 centromere fused to an autonomously replicating sequence
    557..661     +  promoter       AmpR promoter: bla
    662..1522    +  CDS            AmpR: β-lactamase; bla; confers resistance to ampicillin, carbenicillin, and related antibiotics
   1693..2281    +  rep_origin     ori: high-copy-number ColE1/pMB1/pBR322/pUC origin of replication
   2386..2545    -  polyA_signal   CaMV poly(A) signal (fragment): cauliflower mosaic virus polyadenylation signal
   2617..3642    -  CDS            HygR: aminoglycoside phosphotransferase from E. coli; aph(4)-Ia; confers resistance to hygromycin
   4457..4474    -  misc_feature   MCS (fragment): pUC18/19 multiple cloning site
   5190..5705    -  CDS            LUCI_OPLGR (fragment): Experimental evidence at protein level: Swiss-Prot protein existence level 1. Catalytic subunit of oplophorus-luciferin 2-monooxygenase. Oxidoreductase that converts coelenterazine (the oplophorus luciferin) to coelenteramide under emission of blue light with a maximum at 454 nm. Is also active with bisdeoxycoelenterazine. From Oplophorus gracilirostris (Luminous shrimp).
   5739..9841    -  CDS            Cas9 (fragment): Cas9 (Csn1) endonuclease from the Streptococcus pyogenes Type II CRISPR/Cas system generates RNA-guided double strand breaks in DNA
  11083..11158   +  misc_RNA       gRNA scaffold: guide RNA scaffold for the Streptococcus pyogenes CRISPR/Cas9 system
