[The description below was written by a language model from this plasmid's Addgene catalogue record and pLannotate feature annotations shown in this document.]
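Description:
pNOC-ARS-CRISPR-v2 is an episomal CRISPR/Cas9 vector for the oleaginous microalga Nannochloropsis, deposited as an empty backbone into which a user's guide sequence is placed. It derives from pNOC-ARS-CRISPR-BlastR and is about 12.2 kb. In E. coli it is maintained at high copy through a ColE1/pUC-type origin and selected with ampicillin via the bla gene and its own promoter. A compact segment carries the S. cerevisiae CEN6 centromere fused to an autonomously replicating sequence (CEN/ARS). According to the associated publication title, this supports an episomal system for nontransgenic, marker-free gene disruption in N. oceanica, which implies the plasmid need not be integrated into the genome.

The payload consists of Streptococcus pyogenes Cas9 followed in the same orientation by an Oplophorus-derived luciferase (the "Nlux" reporter), consistent with the catalogue description of a Cas9-Nlux product whose luminescence can be used to monitor nuclease expression. On the opposite strand, roughly 1.2 kb beyond the Cas9 start, lies the S. pyogenes gRNA scaffold. The record names Ribi as the promoter, but the region between Cas9 and the scaffold is unannotated, so how it drives the two divergent units is not shown. Algal selection is provided by a hygromycin phosphotransferase gene (aph(4)-Ia) next to a cauliflower mosaic virus polyadenylation signal fragment; the promoter for this cassette is not annotated.

The depositor sequence and the repository's sequencing result carry the same features but differ by 33 nt in length. They also disagree on the orientation and position of the CaMV poly(A) fragment relative to HygR, so that junction should be checked against the sequence.
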