Addgene plasmid #99863: pNOC-ARS-CRISPR-v2
Purpose: (Empty Backbone) Expresses Cas9-Nlux and sgRNA. Compact backbone contains CEN/ARS. Hygromycin selection marker.
Depositing lab: Eva Farre. Depositing organization: Michigan State University. Publication: Nontransgenic Marker-Free Gene Disruption by an Episomal CRISPR System in the Oleaginous Microalga, Nannochloropsis oceanica CCMP1779. Poliner E, Takeuchi T, Du ZY, Benning C, Farre EM. ACS Synth Biol. 2018 Apr 20;7(4):962-968. doi: 10.1021/acssynbio.7b00362. Epub 2018 Mar 14. PubMed 29518315.
Backbone
  Vector backbone: pNOC-ARS-CRISPR-BlastR
  Backbone size (bp): 12209
  Vector type: Algae, Nannochloropsis
  Promoter: Ribi
  Selectable markers: Hygromycin
Growth in bacteria
  Bacterial resistance: Ampicillin, 100 μg/mL
  Growth temperature: 37°C
  Growth strain: DH5alpha
  Copy number: High Copy
Terms and licenses: Academic/Nonprofit Terms; Industry Terms: Not Available to Industry
How to cite: pNOC-ARS-CRISPR-v2 was a gift from Eva Farre (Addgene plasmid # 99863 ; http://n2t.net/addgene:99863 ; RRID:Addgene_99863)
